>Addgene plasmid #122444 | pCrlM | addgene full sequence | sequence record 240465 | Addgene NGS Result
GACGGATCGGGAGATCTCCCGATCCCCTATGGTGCACTCTCAGTACAATCTGCTCTGATGCCGCATAGTT
AAGCCAGTATCTGCTCCCTGCTTGTGTGTTGGAGGTCGCTGAGTAGTGCGCGAGCAAAATTTAAGCTACA
ACAAGGCAAGGCTTGACCGACAATTGCATGAAGAATCTGCTTAGGGTTAGGCGTTTTGCGCTGCTTCGCG
ATGTACGGGCCAGATATACGCGTTGACATTGATTATTGACTAGTTATTAATAGTAATCAATTACGGGGTC
ATTAGTTCATAGCCCATATATGGAGTTCCGCGTTACATAACTTACGGTAAATGGCCCGCCTGGCTGACCG
CCCAACGACCCCCGCCCATTGACGTCAATAATGACGTATGTTCCCATAGTAACGCCAATAGGGACTTTCC
ATTGACGTCAATGGGTGGAGTATTTACGGTAAACTGCCCACTTGGCAGTACATCAAGTGTATCATATGCC
AAGTACGCCCCCTATTGACGTCAATGACGGTAAATGGCCCGCCTGGCATTATGCCCAGTACATGACCTTA
TGGGACTTTCCTACTTGGCAGTACATCTACGTATTAGTCATCGCTATTACCATGGTGATGCGGTTTTGGC
AGTACATCAATGGGCGTGGATAGCGGTTTGACTCACGGGGATTTCCAAGTCTCCACCCCATTGACGTCAA
TGGGAGTTTGTTTTGGCACCAAAATCAACGGGACTTTCCAAAATGTCGTAACAACTCCGCCCCATTGACG
CAAATGGGCGGTAGGCGTGTACGGTGGGAGGTCTATATAAGCAGAGCTCTCTGGCTAACTAGAGAACCCA
CTGCTTACTGGCTTATCGAAATTAATACGACTCACTATAGGGAGACCCAAGCTTGGTACCGAGCTCGGAT
CCACTAGTAACGGCCGCCAGTGTGCTGGAATTCTGCAGAGGCTCGCCTTCCCCGCACGCGGCTCCTCCGT
GCCGGTGCCTCCGAAAGTGGATGAGAGAGCGCGCGGGGCGCGCGGCGGCACGGAGCGCGGCGGCATGGAG
CGCGGCTGCTGGGCGCCGCGGGCTCTCGTCCTGGCCGTGCTGCTGCTGCTGGCGACGCTGAGGGCGCGCG
CGGCCACCGGCTACTACCCGCGCTTCTCGCCTTTCTTTTTCCTGTGCACCCACCACGGGGAGCTGGAAGG
GGATGGGGAGCAGGGCGAGGTGCTCATTTCCCTGCACATTGCGGGCAACCCCACCTACTACGTACCGGGA
CAGGAATACCATGTTACAATTTCAACAAGCACCTTCTTTGATGGCTTGCTGGTGACGGGACTCTATACCT
CGACAAGCATCCAGTCTTCTCAGAGCATTGGAGGCTCCAGCGCCTTTGGATTCGGGATCATGTCCGACCA
CCAGTTTGGTAACCAGTTTATGTGCAGTGTGGTGGCCTCTCATGTGAGTCACCTGCCTACAACCAACCTC
AGCTTTGTCTGGATTGCCCCACCAGCTGGCACAGGCTGTGTGAATTTCATGGCTACTGCAACACATAGGG
GCCAGGTGATTTTCAAAGACGCACTGGCCCAGCAGCTGTGTGAACAAGGAGCTCCCACAGAGGCCACTGC
TTACTCGCACCTTGCTGAAATACACAGTGACAGTGTGATCCTACGAGATGACTTTGACTCCTACCAGCAA
CTGGAATTGAACCCCAACATATGGGTTGAATGCAGCAACTGTGAGATGGGAGAGCAGTGTGGCACCATCA
TGCATGGCAATGCTGTCACCTTCTGTGAGCCGTACGGCCCTCGAGAGCTGACCACCACATGCCTGAACAC
AACAACAGCATCTGTCCTCCAGTTTTCCATTGGGTCAGGATCATGTCGATTTAGTTACTCTGACCCCAGC
ATCACTGTGTCATACGCCAAGAACAATACCGCTGATTGGATTCAGCTGGAGAAAATTAGAGCCCCTTCCA
ATGTGAGCACAGTCATCCACATCCTGTACCTCCCCGAGGAAGCCAAAGGGGAGAGCGTGCAGTTCCAGTG
GAAACAGGACAGCCTGCGAGTGGGTGAGGTGTATGAGGCCTGCTGGGCCCTGGATAACATCCTGGTCATC
AATTCAGCCCACAGAGAAGTCGTTCTGGAGGACAACCTCGACCCGGTCGACACGGGCAACTGGCTCTTCT
TCCCTGGAGCAACGGTCAAGCATAGCTGTCAGTCAGATGGGAACTCCATTTATTTCCATGGAAATGAAGG
CAGCGAGTTCAATTTTGCCACCACCCGGGATGTAGATCTTTCTACAGAGGATATTCAAGAGCAGTGGTCA
GAAGAATTTGAGAGCCAGCCCACAGGATGGGATATCTTGGGAGCAGTAGTTGGTGCAGACTGTGGAACCG
TAGAATCAGGACTATCACTGGTGTTCCTCAAAGATGGAGAGAGGAAGCTTTGCACCCCCTACATGGATAC
AACTGGTTATGGCAACCTGAGGTTCTACTTCGTTATGGGAGGAATCTGTGACCCTGGAGTCTCTCATGAA
AACGATATCATCTTATATGCAAAGATTGAAGGAAGAAAAGAACACATTGCACTGGACACTCTTACCTATT
CTTCCTATAAGGTTCCGTCTTTGGTTTCTGTGGTCATCAACCCTGAACTTCAGACACCTGCCACCAAATT
TTGTCTCAGGCAAAAGAGCCACCAAGGGTATAATCGGAATGTCTGGGCTGTGGACTTCTTCCATGTGCTG
CCCGTTCTCCCTTCAACAATGTCTCACATGATCCAGTTTTCTATTAATTTGGGATGCGGCACACACCAGC
CTGGGAACAGCGTCAGCTTGGAGTTTTCTACTAACCATGGACGGTCCTGGTCCCTACTCCACACTGAGTG
CTTGCCGGAGATCTGTGCAGGCCCCCACCTCCCCCACAGCACTGTCTACTCCTCAGAAAACTACAGCGGG
TGGAACCGAATCACGATTCCTCTCCCTAATGCAGCACTCACCCGAGACACCAGGATTCGCTGGAGACAAA
CAGGCCCAATCCTGGGAAATATGTGGGCAATTGATAATGTTTATATAGGTCCTTCGTGTCTCAAATTCTG
TTCTGGCAGAGGACAATGCACTCGGCATGGCTGCAAGTGTGACCCAGGATTTTCTGGCCCAGCTTGTGAG
ATGGCATCTCAGACATTCCCAATGTTTATTTCGGAAAGCTTTGGCAGTGCCAGACTTTCCTCTTACCATA
ACTTTTACTCTATCCGTGGTGCTGAAGTCAGCTTTGGTTGTGGTGTCTTAGCCAGTGGTAAGGCTCTGGT
TTTCAACAAAGATGGGAGGCGGCAGCTAATCACGTCCTTTCTGGACAGCTCGCAGTCCAGGTTTCTTCAG
TTTACACTGAGGCTGGGGAGCAAGTCTGTGCTGAGCACGTGCAGAGCCCCTGACCAGCCGGGGGAGGGAG
TCCTGCTGCACTATTCATATGACAACGGGATAACATGGAAACTCCTGGAGCACTATTCCTACGTCAACTA
CCACGAGCCCAGAATAATCTCTGTAGAGCTACCGGATGATGCAAGACAGTTTGGAATCCAGTTCAGATGG
TGGCAGCCTTACCATTCTTCCCAAGGAGAAGACGTGTGGGCCATTGATGAGATTGTCATGACCTCAGTCC
TGTTCAACAGCATCAGTCTCGACTTTACCAATCTTGTGGAAGTCACTCAATCCCTGGGATTCTACCTTGG
CAATGTTCAACCATACTGTGGCCATGACTGGACGCTTTGTTTTACGGGAGATTCTAAACTTGCCTCAAGC
ATGCGCTATGTGGAAACACAGTCCATGCAGATCGGAGCATCCTATATGATTCAGTTCAGCCTAGTGATGG
GATGTGGCCAGAAATACACTCCTCACATGGACAACCAGGTGAAGCTGGAGTACTCAGCCAACCACGGCCT
TACATGGCACCTTGTACAAGAAGAATGCCTTCCCAGTATGCCAAGCTGCCAGGAATTTACATCTGCCAGC
ATTTACCATGCCAGCGAGTTCACACAGTGGAGAAGAGTCACTGTTGTTCTTCCCCAGAAAACATGGTCCG
GTGCCACCCGCTTCCGTTGGAGTCAGAGCTATTACACAGCCCAGGATGAGTGGGCTTTAGACAACATTTA
CATTGGGCAGCAGTGCCCCAACATGTGCAGTGGGCATGGCTCATGTGACCATGGCGTGTGCAGGTGTGAC
CAGGGATACCAGGGCACTGAATGCCACCCAGAAGCTGCACTTCCTTCCACGATTATGTCAGATTTTGAGA
ACCCGAGCAGTTGGGAATCAGACTGGCAGGAAGTTATTGGGGGAGAAGTTGTAAAGCCTGAGCAAGGCTG
TGGAGTCGTGTCTTCTGGATCTTCTCTGTACTTCAGCAAGGCTGGGAAGAGGCAGCTGGTGAGCTGGGAC
CTGGACACATCCTGGGTGGACTTTGTCCAGTTCTACATCCAGATAGGAGGAGAGAGTGCTGCATGCAACA
AGCCTGACAGCAGAGAGGAGGGCATTCTGCTCCAGTATAGCAACAACGGGGGCATCCAGTGGCACCTGCT
GGCAGAGATGTACTTCTCAGACTTCAGCAAACCCAGATTTGTCTACCTGGAGCTCCCAGCTGCTGCGAAG
ACCCCTTGTACCAGGTTCCGCTGGTGGCAGCCTGTGTTCTCGGGGGAGGACTATGACCAGTGGGCCGTTG
ATGATATCATCATTCTGTCAGAGAAGCAGAAGCAGGTTATTCCAGTTGTCAACCCAACTTTGCCCCAGAA
CTTCTATGAGAAGCCAGCTTTCGATTACCCTATGAACCAAATGAGTGTGTGGCTAATGTTGGCCAATGAA
GGCATGGCTAAAAACGACAGCTTCTGTGCGACCACGCCGTCAGCCATGGTGTTTGGAAAGTCAGATGGAG
ACCGGTTTGCAGTAACTCGAGATCTGACCCTGAAACCTGGATATGTGCTGCAGTTCAAGCTAAACATAGG
CTGCACCAGCCAGTTCAGCAGCACTGCCCCGGTTCTCCTGCAGTATTCACATGATGCCGGCATGTCGTGG
TTTCTGGTGAAGGAAGGATGCTTCCCAGCGTCAGCAGGCAAAGGATGTGAAGGGAACTCCAGGGAATTGA
GTGAGCCTACTGTCTATTATACTGGGGACTTCGAAGAATGGACTAGAATCACCATTGCCATTCCAAGGTC
CCTTGCATCCAGCAAGACCAGATTCCGATGGATCCAAGAGAGCAGCTCTCAGAAGAATGTGCCCCCGTTT
GGCTTAGATGGGGTGTACATATCTGAGCCTTGTCCCAGTTACTGCAGTGGCCATGGAGACTGCATCTCGG
GGGTGTGTTTTTGTGACCTGGGGTACACAGCTGCACAAGGAACCTGTGTGTCAAACACCCCTAACCACAG
TGAGATGTTCGACAGGTTTGAGGGGAAGCTAAGCCCACTGTGGTACAAAATCACCGGGGGTCAGGTTGGC
ACGGGCTGTGGCACCCTCAATGACGGCAGGTCCCTCTACTTTAATGGCCTTGGGAAAAGGGAAGCCAGGA
CAGTCCCACTGGACACCAGGAATATCAGACTTGTTCAGTTTTATATACAAATTGGAAGTAAAACATCAGG
GATTACGTGCATCAAACCACGGGCTAGAAATGAGGGGCTTGTTGTTCAGTATTCCAATGATAATGGGATA
CTTTGGCATTTGCTGAGAGAGTTGGATTTCATGTCATTCCTGGAGCCACAGATCATTTCCATTGACCTGC
CCCGGGAAGCAAAGACACCTGCCACAGCTTTCCGGTGGTGGCAGCCGCAGCATGGGAAGCATTCGGCCCA
GTGGGCTTTGGATGATGTCCTTATAGGAGTGAATGACAGCTCTCAAACTGGATTTCAAGATAAATTTGAT
GGCTCCATAGACTTGCAAGCCAACTGGTATCGAATCCAGGGAGGCCAAGTTGATATCGACTGCCTCTCTA
TGGACACTGCCCTTATATTCACTGAAAACATAGGAAAACCTCGCTATGCTGAGACCTGGGACTTCCATGT
GTCAGCGTCAAGCTTCTTACAGTTTGAAATGAACATGGGCTGCAGCAAGCCTTTCAGTGGTGCCCACGGC
ATACAGCTCCAGTACTCTCTGAACAACGGCAAGGACTGGCAGCTTGTCACCGAAGAGTGTGTCCCTCCAA
CCATTGGCTGCGTGCACTACACAGAGAGTTCAACTTACACATCAGAAAGATTCCAGAACTGGAGGCGGGT
CACGGTCTACCTGCCACTCGCCACCAATTCTCCCAGGACTCGGTTCAGATGGATTCAGACCAACTATACT
GTTGGAGCAGATTCCTGGGCTATTGATAATGTCATCCTGGCCTCGGGCTGTCCTTGGATGTGCTCAGGAC
GAGGGATCTGTGATTCGGGGCGCTGTGTGTGTGACCGGGGCTTCGGTGGACCCTTCTGTGTTCCTGTTGT
TCCTCTTCCCTCCATTCTAAAAGATGATTTCAATGGGAACTTACATCCTGACCTTTGGCCTGAAGTGTAC
GGGGCAGAGAGGGGCAATCTGAATGGCGAAACCATCAAATCCGGACAGAAGCTGATATCCGAGGAGGACC
TGAACTCCGGAACATGTCTGATCTTTAAAGGGGAGGGACTAAGAATGCTTATTTCCAGAGATCTAGATTG
TACCAATACTATGTATGTCCAGTTCTCTCTCCGATTTATAGCGAAAGGTACCCCAGAGAGGTCTCACTCC
ATCCTTCTACAGTTCTCTGTCAGTGGAGGAGTCACCTGGCACCTGATGGATGAATTCTACTTCCCTCAAA
CGACCAGCATACTTTTCATCAATGTTCCCTTACCATACGGTGCCCAAACCAACGCTACAAGATTCAGACT
CTGGCAACCGTACAATAATGGTAAGAAAGAAGAAATCTGGATCATTGATGACTTTATTATTGATGGAAAC
AATTTGAACAACCCCGTGCTGCTGCTGGACACGTTCGACTTTGGGCCCAGGGAAGACAATTGGTTTTTCT
ATCCGGGTGGTAATATCGGACTTTACTGCCCGTATTCTTCAAAGGGAGCTCCTGAGGAGGATTCGGCCAT
GGTGTTTGTTTCAAACGAAGTTGGAGAACACTCCATTACCACACGAGACCTAAGTGTGAACGAGAACACC
ATCATTCAATTTGAGATCAATGTTGGCTGCTCCACTGATAGTTCTTCTGCTGATCCGGTCAGACTGGAAT
TCTCAAGGGACTTTGGAGCCACCTGGCACCTGCTGCTGCCTCTCTGCTACCACAGCAGCAGCCTCGTCAG
CTCCTTATGCTCCACTGAGCATCACCCGAGCAGCACCTACTACGCGGGGACCACCCAGGGCTGGCGGCGG
GAGGTCGTGCACTTCGGAAAGCTGCACCTTTGTGGATCTGTGCGTTTCCGTTGGTACCAGGGATTTTATC
CTGCTGGCTCTCAGCCGGTCACATGGGCCATTGACAATGTCTACATTGGTCCCCAGTGTGAAGAGATGTG
CTATGGGCACGGGAGCTGCATCAATGGAACCAAGTGTATATGTGACCCGGGCTACTCTGGGCCAACCTGT
AAAATAAGCACCAAAAATCCTGATTTTCTCAAAGACGACTTTGAAGGTCAACTGGAATCCGATCGATTCT
TACTGATGAGCGGTGGGAAGCCGTCTCGTAAGTGTGGCATCCTTTCCAGTGGGAACAACCTCTTCTTCAA
TGAGGACGGCTTGCGCATGCTAGTAACACGGGACCTGGATTTATCACATGCAAGGTTTGTGCAGTTCTTC
ATGAGACTGGGATGTGGTAAAGGTGTTCCAGACCCCAGGAGCCAGCCCGTGCTTCTGCAGTACTCCCTCA
ATGGCGGCCTCTCCTGGAGTCTTCTTCAAGAGTTCCTCTTCAGCAACTCCAGCAATGTGGGCAGGTACAT
TGCCCTGGAAATGCCCCTGAAAGCCCGTTCTGGTTCGACACGCCTCCGCTGGTGGCAGCCATCTGAAAAT
GGGCACTTCTATAGCCCCTGGGTGATCGACCAGATTCTTATTGGAGGAAATATCTCTGGTAATACAGTCT
TAGAAGATGATTTCTCAACTCTGGACAGCAGAAAGTGGCTGCTTCACCCAGGAGGCACCAAGATGCCTGT
GTGTGGCTCCACAGGCGATGCCCTGGTCTTTATTGAAAAGGCCAGCACCCGTTACGTGGTCACGACAGAC
ATCGCTGTGAATGAGGACTCATTCCTACAGATAGACTTTGCTGCCTCCTGCTCAGTCACAGACTCCTGCT
ATGCTATTGAACTGGAGTACTCGGTGGATCTCGGTCTGTCGTGGCACCCGCTGGTGAGGGACTGCCTGCC
TACCAATGTTGAGTGTAGTCGTTACCACCTGCAGCGGATCCTGGTGTCAGATACTTTCAACAAGTGGACC
AGAATCACTCTGCCCCTGCCTTCCTACACCAGGTCTCAAGCCACTCGTTTCCGCTGGCATCAGCCAGCGC
CTTTTGACAAGCAGCAGACCTGGGCAATAGATAATGTCTATATTGGGGATGGTTGCCTAGACATGTGCAG
TGGCCACGGGAGATGCGTCCAGGGAAGCTGTGTCTGTGATGAACAGTGGGGAGGCCTGTACTGTGATGAG
CCTGAGACCTCCCTTCCCACCCAGCTCAAAGACAACTTCAACCGAGCCCCCTCCAACCAGAACTGGCTGA
CTGTGAGCGGTGGGAAGCTGAGTACAGTGTGTGGGGCTGTGGCTTCCGGCCTGGCTCTCCATTTCAGTGG
GGGCTGCAGCCGATTGTTAGTCACTGTGGATCTGAACCTCACCAATGCTGAGTTTATCCAGTTTTACTTT
ATGTATGGATGCCTCATTACGCCGAGCAACCGTAACCAGGGAGTCCTGCTGGAGTACTCTGTCAATGGAG
GCATCACCTGGAACTTGCTGATGGAGATTTTCTATGACCAGTACAGCAAACCTGGATTTGTGAATATCCT
TCTCCCTCCTGATGCTAAAGAGATTGCCACTCGCTTCCGATGGTGGCAGCCACGACATGATGGCCTTGAC
CAGAATGACTGGGCCATTGACAATGTCCTCATCTCGGGCTCTGCGGACCAGAGGACAGTCATGCTGGACA
CCTTTAGCAGCGCCCCAGTACCACAGCATGAGCGCTCCCCCGCAGACGCTGGCCCTGTTGGAAGAATTGC
TTTTGAAATGTTCTTAGAAGACAAAACTTCAGTGAATGAGAATTGGCTCTTCCATGATGACTGTACAGTG
GAAAGATTCTGTGACTCGCCAGATGGTGTCATGCTCTGTGGCAGCCATGATGGACGAGAGGTGTATGCAG
TGACTCATGACCTGACGCCCACTGAGAACTGGATCATGCAGTTCAAGATCTCTGTTGGATGCAAAGTGCC
TGAAAAAATTGCCCAGAATCAAATTCACGTGCAGTTTTCTACTGACTTTGGCGTGAGCTGGAGTTATTTA
GTCCCTCAGTGCTTACCCGCCGACCCAAAGTGTTCTGGAAGCGTTTCTCAACCGTCTGTGTTCTTCCCAA
CTGAAGGGTGGAAAAGGATCACCTACCCGCTTCCTGAAAGCTTAACGGGGAATCCTGTAAGATTTAGGTT
CTACCAAAAGTACTCAGATGTGCAGTGGGCAATTGACAATTTCTACCTTGGCCCTGGATGTTTGGACAAC
TGTGGAGGCCACGGAGACTGCCTAAAGGAACAGTGTATCTGTGACCCAGGCTACTCAGGGCCAAACTGCT
ACTTAACTCACAGCCTGAAGACTTTCCTGAAGGAGCGCTTTGACAGTGAGGAGATCAAGCCTGACTTATG
GATGTCCTTGGAAGGCGGAAGCACTTGTACAGAGTGCGGGGTCCTCGCCGAGAACACTGCACTCTATTTT
GGGGGATCCACTGTGAGACAAGCTATTACTCAAGACTTAGATCTCAGAGGTGCAAAATTCCTGCAGTACT
GGGGACGTATCGGCAGTGAGAACAACATGACATCTTGCCATCGGCCTGTCTGCCGGAAGGAAGGCGTGCT
GCTGGACTTCTCTACGGATGGAGGAATCACTTGGACCTTGCTTCACGAGATGGATTTCCAGAAATACATT
TCTGTGAGGCACGACTACATCCTCCTGCCTGAGGGGGCCCTCACCAACACAACTCGACTTCGCTGGTGGC
AGCCTTTTGTCATCAGCAATGGGCTCGTGGTTTCCGGGGTGGAGCGTGCGCAGTGGGCACTGGACAACAT
TCTGATTGGTGGAGCAGAAATCAATCCAAGCCAACTGGTGGACACTTTCGATGACGAAGGCTCCTCCCAT
GAAGAAAACTGGAGTTTTTACCCTAATGCAGTAAGGACAGCAGGATTCTGTGGCAACCCATCCTTCCACC
TCTACTGGCCAAATAAAAAGAAGGACAAGACCCACAATGCACTCTCCTCCCGAGAGCTCATTATACAGCC
AGGATACATGATGCAATTTAAAATTGTGGTGGGTTGTGAAGCCACTTCATGTGGTGACCTTCATTCCGTG
ATGCTGGAGTACACCAAGGATGCAAGGTCCGATTCCTGGCAGCTCGTGCAGACCCAGTGCCTACCTTCCT
CTTCCAATAGCATTGGCTGCTCCCCGTTCCAGTTCCATGAAGCCACCATTTATAATGCTGTCAACAGCTC
AAGCTGGAAGAGGATCACCATCCAGCTCCCAGACCACGTCTCGTCAAGTGCCACACAGTTCCGCTGGATC
CAGAAGGGAGAAGAAACCGAGAAGCAAAGCTGGGCCATCGACCACGTGTACATCGGAGAGGCTTGTCCCA
AGCTCTGCAGCGGGCATGGCTACTGCACCACAGGGGCCGTCTGCATCTGCGATGAAAGCTTCCAAGGTGA
CGACTGCTCTGTCTTCAGTCACGAGCTTCCTAGTTACATTAAAGATAATTTTGAATCAGCAAGAGTCACT
GAAGCCAACTGGGAAACCATCCAGGGTGGAGTGATCGGAAGTGGCTGTGGGCAGCTGGCGCCCTATGCCC
ATGGAGATTCGCTCTACTTTAATGGTTGTCAGATAAGGCAAGCTGCCACCAAGCCACTGGACCTCACTCG
AGCAAGCAAAATTATGTTTGTCTTGCAAATTGGGAGCCCAGCCCAGACAGACAGTTGCAACAGCGACCTC
AGCGGCCCCCACACCGTGGACAAAGCAGTACTGCTGCAGTACAGTGTCAACAATGGCATCACCTGGCACG
TCATCGCTCAGCACCAGCCGAAGGACTTCACACAAGCTCAGCGGGTGTCTTACAACGTCCCCCTGGAAGC
TCGGATGAAAGGAGTTCTACTGCGCTGGTGGCAGCCACGCCACAATGGAACAGGTCATGATCAATGGGCT
TTGGACCATGTGGAGGTCGTCCTAGTAAGCACTCGCAAACAAAATTACATGATGAATTTTTCACGGCAAC
ATGGGCTCAGGCACTTCTACAACAGAAGACGAAGGTCGCTTAGGCGATACCCATGAAGAATCCAAGTTTA
TTTCCCTTTCCAGCGTACAATGTGTCCCTTCCTGGTTTTTTGAAACACCTCTCACTGCATCTGATATCGA
ATTCCTGCAGCCCGGGGGATCCACTAGTTCTAGAGCGGCCGCTCGAGCATGCATCTAGAGGGCCCTATTC
TATAGTGTCACCTAAATGCTAGAGCTCGCTGATCAGCCTCGACTGTGCCTTCTAGTTGCCAGCCATCTGT
TGTTTGCCCCTCCCCCGTGCCTTCCTTGACCCTGGAAGGTGCCACTCCCACTGTCCTTTCCTAATAAAAT
GAGGAAATTGCATCGCATTGTCTGAGTAGGTGTCATTCTATTCTGGGGGGTGGGGTGGGGCAGGACAGCA
AGGGGGAGGATTGGGAAGACAATAGCAGGCATGCTGGGGATGCGGTGGGCTCTATGGCTTCTGAGGCGGA
AAGAACCAGCTGGGGCTCTAGGGGGTATCCCC
[124 nt withheld, positions 11933-12056]
C
[91 nt withheld, positions 12058-12148]
A
[49 nt withheld, positions 12150-12198]
CCTTTGACGTTGGAGTCCACGTTCTTT
[37 nt withheld, positions 12226-12262]
ACCCTATCTCGGTCTATTCTTTTGATTTATAAGGGATTTTGCCGATTTCGGCCTATTGGTTAAAAAATGA
GCTGATTTAACAAAAATTTAACGCGAATTAATTCTGTGGAATGTGTGTCAGTTAGGGTGTGGAAAGTCCC
CAGGCTCCCCAGCAGGCAGAAGTATGCAAAGCATGCATCTCAATTAGTCAGCAACCAGGTGTGGAAAGTC
CCCAGGCTCCCCAGCAGGCAGAAGTATGCAAAGCATGCATCTCAATTAGTCAGCAACCATAGTCCCGCCC
CTAACTCCGCCCATCCCGCCCCTAACTCCGCCCAGTTCCGCCCATTCTCCGCCCCATGGCTGACTAATTT
TTTTTATTTATGCAGAGGCCGAGGCCGCCTCTGCCTCTGAGCTATTCCAGAAGTAGTGAGGAGGCTTTTT
TGGAGGCCTAGGCTTTTGCAAAAAGCTCCCGGGAGCTTGTATATCCATTTTCGGATCTGATCAAGAGACA
GGATGAGGATCGTTTCGCATGATTGAACAAGATGGATTGCACGCAGGTTCTCCGGCCGCTTGGGTGGAGA
GGCTATTCGGCTATGACTGGGCACAACAGACAATCGGCTGCTCTGATGCCGCCGTGTTCCGGCTGTCAGC
GCAGGGGCGCCCGGTTCTTTTTGTCAAGACCGACCTGTCCGGTGCCCTGAATGAACTGCAGGACGAGGCA
GCGCGGCTATCGTGGCTGGCCACGACGGGCGTTCCTTGCGCAGCTGTGCTCGACGTTGTCACTGAAGCGG
GAAGGGACTGGCTGCTATTGGGCGAAGTGCCGGGGCAGGATCTCCTGTCATCTCACCTTGCTCCTGCCGA
GAAAGTATCCATCATGGCTGATGCAATGCGGCGGCTGCATACGCTTGATCCGGCTACCTGCCCATTCGAC
CACCAAGCGAAACATCGCATCGAGCGAGCACGTACTCGGATGGAAGCCGGTCTTGTCGATCAGGATGATC
TGGACGAAGAGCATCAGGGGCTCGCGCCAGCCGAACTGTTCGCCAGGCTCAAGGCGCGCATGCCCGACGG
CGAGGATCTCGTCGTGACCCATGGCGATGCCTGCTTGCCGAATATCATGGTGGAAAATGGCCGCTTTTCT
GGATTCATCGACTGTGGCCGGCTGGGTGTGGCGGACCGCTATCAGGACATAGCGTTGGCTACCCGTGATA
TTGCTGAAGAGCTTGGCGGCGAATGGGCTGACCGCTTCCTCGTGCTTTACGGTATCGCCGCTCCCGATTC
GCAGCGCATCGCCTTCTATCGCCTTCTTGACGAGTTCTTCTGAGCGGGACTCTGGGGTTCGAAATGACCG
ACCAAGCGACGCCCAACCTGCCATCACGAGATTTCGATTCCACCGCCGCCTTCTATGAAAGGTTGGGCTT
CGGAATCGTTTTCCGGGACGCCGGCTGGATGATCCTCCAGCGCGGGGATCTCATGCTGGAGTTCTTCGCC
CACCCCAACTTGTTTATTGCAGCTTATAATGGTTACAAATAAAGCAATAGCATCACAAATTTCACAAATA
AAGCATTTTTTTCACTGCATTCTAGTTGTGGTTTGTCCAAACTCATCAATGTATCTTATCATGTCTGTAT
ACCGTCGACCTCTAGCTAGAGCTTGGCGTAATCATGGTCATAGCTGTTTCCTGTGTGAAATTGTTATCCG
CTCACAATTCCACACAACATACGAGCCGGAAGCATAAAGTGTAAAGCCTGGGGTGCCTAATGAGTGAGCT
AACTCACATTAATTGCGTTGCGCTCACTGCCCGCTTTCCAGTCGGGAAACCTGTCGTGCCAGCTGCATTA
ATGAATCGGCCAACGCGCGGGGAGAGGCGGTTTGCGTATTGGGCGCTCTTCCGCTTCCTCGCTCACTGAC
TCGCTGCGCTCGGTCGTTCGGCTGCGGCGAGCGGTATCAGCTCACTCAAAGGCGGTAATACGGTTATCCA
CAGAATCAGGGGATAACGCAGGAAAGAACATGTGAGCAAAAGGCCAGCAAAAGGCCAGGAACCGTAAAAA
GGCCGCGTTGCTGGCGTTTTTCCATAGGCTCCGCCCCCCTGACGAGCATCACAAAAATCGACGCTCAAGT
CAGAGGTGGCGAAACCCGACAGGACTATAAAGATACCAGGCGTTTCCCCCTGGAAGCTCCCTCGTGCGCT
CTCCTGTTCCGACCCTGCCGCTTACCGGATACCTGTCCGCCTTTCTCCCTTCGGGAAGCGTGGCGCTTTC
TCATAGCTCACGCTGTAGGTATCTCAGTTCGGTGTAGGTCGTTCGCTCCAAGCTGGGCTGTGTGCACGAA
CCCCCCGTTCAGCCCGACCGCTGCGCCTTATCCGGTAACTATCGTCTTGAGTCCAACCCGGTAAGACACG
ACTTATCGCCACTGGCAGCAGCCACTGGTAACAGGATTAGCAGAGCGAGGTATGTAGGCGGTGCTACAGA
GTTCTTGAAGTGGTGGCCTAACTACGGCTACACTAGAAGAACAGTATTTGGTATCTGCGCTCTGCTGAAG
CCAGTTACCTTCGGAAAAAGAGTTGGTAGCTCTTGATCCGGCAAACAAACCACCGCTGGTAGCGGTGGTT
TTTTTGTTTGCAAGCAGCAGATTACGCGCAGAAAAAAAGGATCTCAAGAAGATCCTTTGATCTTTTCTAC
GGGGTCTGACGCTCAGTGGAACGAAAACTCACGTTAAGGGATTTTGGTCATGAGATTATCAAAAAGGATC
TTCACCTAGATCCTTTTAAATTAAAAATGAAGTTTTAAATCAATCTAAAGTATATATGAGTAAACTTGGT
CTGACAGTTACCAATGCTTAATCAGTGAGGCACCTATCTCAGCGATCTGTCTATTTCGTTCATCCATAGT
TGCCTGACTCCCCGTCGTGTAGATAACTACGATACGGGAGGGCTTACCATCTGGCCCCAGTGCTGCAATG
ATACCGCGAGACCCACGCTCACCGGCTCCAGATTTATCAGCAATAAACCAGCCAGCCGGAAGGGCCGAGC
GCAGAAGTGGTCCTGCAACTTTATCCGCCTCCATCCAGTCTATTAATTGTTGCCGGGAAGCTAGAGTAAG
TAGTTCGCCAGTTAATAGTTTGCGCAACGTTGTTGCCATTGCTACAGGCATCGTGGTGTCACGCTCGTCG
TTTGGTATGGCTTCATTCAGCTCCGGTTCCCAACGATCAAGGCGAGTTACATGATCCCCCATGTTGTGCA
AAAAAGCGGTTAGCTCCTTCGGTCCTCCGATCGTTGTCAGAAGTAAGTTGGCCGCAGTGTTATCACTCAT
GGTTATGGCAGCACTGCATAATTCTCTTACTGTCATGCCATCCGTAAGATGCTTTTCTGTGACTGGTGAG
TACTCAACCAAGTCATTCTGAGAATAGTGTATGCGGCGACCGAGTTGCTCTTGCCCGGCGTCAATACGGG
ATAATACCGCGCCACATAGCAGAACTTTAAAAGTGCTCATCATTGGAAAACGTTCTTCGGGGCGAAAACT
CTCAAGGATCTTACCGCTGTTGAGATCCAGTTCGATGTAACCCACTCGTGCACCCAACTGATCTTCAGCA
TCTTTTACTTTCACCAGCGTTTCTGGGTGAGCAAAAACAGGAAGGCAAAATGCCGCAAAAAAGGGAATAA
GGGCGACACGGAAATGTTGAATACTCATACTCTTCCTTTTTCAATATTATTGAAGCATTTATCAGGGTTA
TTGTCTCATGAGCGGATACATATTTGAATGTATTTAGAAAAATAAACAAATAGGGGTTCCGCGCACATTT
CCCCGAAAAGTGCCACCTGACGTC
Features (pLannotate 1.2.2; 22 found; start..end, strand, type, name):
     28..80      -  misc_feature   bom (fragment): basis of mobility region from pBR322
    235..614     +  enhancer       CMV enhancer: human cytomegalovirus immediate early enhancer
    615..818     +  promoter       CMV promoter: human cytomegalovirus (CMV) immediate early promoter
    814..847     +  LTR            5' LTR (truncated) (fragment): truncated 5' long terminal repeat (LTR) from HIV-1
    863..881     +  promoter       T7 promoter: promoter for bacteriophage T7 RNA polymerase
   1054..11463   +  CDS            Reln: RELN_MOUSE - Also known as Rl. Experimental evidence at protein level: Swiss-Prot protein existence level 1. Extracellular matrix serine protease that plays a role in layering of neurons in the cerebral cortex and cerebellum. Regulates microtubule function in neurons and neuronal migration. Affects migration of sympathetic preganglionic neurons in the spinal cord, where it seems to act as a barrier to neuronal migration. Enzymatic activity is important for the modulation of cell adhesion. Binding to the extracellular domains of lipoprotein receptors VLDLR and LRP8/APOER2 induces tyrosine phosp
  11542..11592   -  misc_feature   MCS (fragment): pBluescript multiple cloning site
  11619..11637   -  promoter       SP6 promoter: promoter for bacteriophage SP6 RNA polymerase
  11663..11887   +  polyA_signal   bGH poly(A) signal: bovine growth hormone polyadenylation signal
  11891..11912   +  promoter       SV40 promoter (fragment): SV40 enhancer and early promoter
  11933..12361   +  rep_origin     f1 ori (sequence partly withheld): f1 bacteriophage origin of replication; arrow indicates direction of (+) strand synthesis
  12375..12704   +  promoter       SV40 promoter: SV40 enhancer and early promoter
  12771..13562   +  CDS            neo: KKA2_KLEPN - Also known as kan, nptII. Experimental evidence at protein level: Swiss-Prot protein existence level 1. Resistance to kanamycin, neomycin, paromomycin, ribostamycin, butirosin and gentamicin B. From Klebsiella pneumoniae.
  13586..13744   +  CDS            ble (fragment): BLE_KLEPN - Experimental evidence at protein level: Swiss-Prot protein existence level 1. Binding protein with a strong affinity to the bleomycin family of antibiotics. Binds to CL990; an antimitotic-antibiotic compound. From Klebsiella pneumoniae.
  13739..13860   +  polyA_signal   SV40 poly(A) signal: SV40 polyadenylation signal
  13931..13953   -  protein_bind   lac operator (fragment): The lac repressor binds to the lac operator to inhibit transcription in E. coli. This inhibition can be relieved by adding lactose or isopropyl-β-D-thiogalactopyranoside (IPTG). lac repressor encoded by lacI
  13957..13987   -  promoter       lac promoter: promoter for the E. coli lac operon
  14002..14023   -  protein_bind   CAP binding site: CAP binding activates transcription in the presence of cAMP. E. coli catabolite activator protein
  14036..14128   -  CDS            lacI (fragment): lac repressor; lacI; The lac repressor binds to the lac operator to inhibit transcription in E. coli. This inhibition can be relieved by adding lactose or isopropyl-β-D-thiogalactopyranoside (IPTG).
  14311..14899   -  rep_origin     ori: high-copy-number ColE1/pMB1/pBR322/pUC origin of replication
  15070..15930   -  CDS            AmpR: β-lactamase; bla; confers resistance to ampicillin, carbenicillin, and related antibiotics
  15931..16035   -  promoter       AmpR promoter: bla
