[The description below was written by a language model from this plasmid's Addgene catalogue record and pLannotate feature annotations shown in this document.]
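Description:
pCrlM is a mammalian expression plasmid of about 16 kb that carries the full-length mouse reelin (Reln) open reading frame with an internal Myc epitope tag. It derives from the parental untagged construct pCrl: the 9E10 Myc epitope was inserted into a unique BspEI site within that plasmid, so the tag sits inside the reelin coding region rather than at a terminus. The feature table annotates the whole Reln coding sequence (roughly 10.4 kb) as a single CDS and does not mark the tag separately. In bacteria the plasmid is maintained through a high-copy ColE1/pUC-type origin and selected with ampicillin via the β-lactamase gene. An f1 origin is also present, which would allow single-stranded DNA production.

Reelin expression is driven by the human cytomegalovirus immediate early enhancer and promoter and terminated by the bovine growth hormone polyadenylation signal. T7 and SP6 phage promoters flank the insert in opposing orientations and could support in vitro transcription or serve as sequencing sites. A second cassette, made up of the SV40 enhancer/early promoter, the neomycin phosphotransferase gene and the SV40 poly(A) signal, provides G418 selection for stable mammalian cell lines. Several short annotations (an HIV-1 LTR fragment, a ble fragment, lac promoter/operator remnants, a bom fragment) appear to be backbone remnants or partial matches rather than functional parts.

Reelin is a large secreted extracellular matrix glycoprotein that governs neuronal positioning in the cerebral cortex and cerebellum, signalling through the VLDLR and ApoER2 lipoprotein receptors. This construct produces recombinant reelin in transfected mammalian cells, and the Myc epitope allows detection or immunoprecipitation independently of reelin-specific antibodies.
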