Addgene plasmid #122444: pCrlM
Purpose: Expresses myc tagged mouse reelin ORF in mammalian cells
Depositing lab: Tom Curran. Depositing organization: St. Jude Children's Research Hospital. Publication: Reelin is a secreted glycoprotein recognized by the CR-50 monoclonal antibody. D'Arcangelo G, Nakajima K, Miyata T, Ogawa M, Mikoshiba K, Curran T. J Neurosci. 1997 Jan 1;17(1):23-31. PubMed 8987733.
Backbone
  Vector backbone: pCrl
  Backbone manufacturer: Curran lab (Addgene plasmid 122443)
  Total vector size (bp): 16000
  Modifications to backbone: Myc epitope tag 9E10 (QKLISEEDLN) was inserted into the unique BspEI site present in pCrl
  Vector type: Mammalian Expression
Growth in bacteria
  Bacterial resistance: Ampicillin, 100 μg/mL
  Growth temperature: 37°C
  Growth strain: DH5alpha
  Copy number: Unknown
Gene/Insert
  Gene/Insert name: reelin
  Species: M. musculus (mouse)
  Insert size (bp): 10383
  GenBank ID: U24703.1
  Entrez Gene: Reln (a.k.a. reeler, rl)
  Promoter: CMV
  Tag / fusion protein: Myc
  Cloning method: Unknown
  Sequencing primers: 5′ CMV-F; 3′ BGH-rev
Terms and licenses: Academic/Nonprofit Terms; Industry Terms: Not Available to Industry
How to cite: pCrlM was a gift from Tom Curran (Addgene plasmid # 122444 ; http://n2t.net/addgene:122444 ; RRID:Addgene_122444)
